Addgene plasmid #17928: pEYFP-NR1a
Depositing lab: Stefano Vicini. Depositing organization: Georgetown University. Publication: Functional expression of distinct NMDA channel subunits tagged with green fluorescent protein in hippocampal neurons in culture. Luo JH, Fu ZY, Losi G, Kim BG, Prybylowski K, Vissel B, Vicini S. Neuropharmacology. 2002 Mar . 42(3):306-18. 10.1016/S0028-3908(01)00188-5 PubMed 11897109.
Backbone
  Vector backbone: pcDNA3.1
  Backbone manufacturer: Invitrogen
  Backbone size w/o insert (bp): 5400
  Vector type: Mammalian Expression
Growth in bacteria
  Bacterial resistance: Ampicillin, 100 μg/mL
  Growth temperature: 37°C
  Growth strain: DH5alpha
  Copy number: Low Copy
Gene/Insert
  Gene/Insert name: N-methyl-D-aspartate receptor NMDAR1 (alt name: NMDAR1-1a)
  Species: R. norvegicus (rat)
  Insert size (bp): 4914
  GenBank ID: U08261
  Entrez Gene: Grin1 (a.k.a. GluN1, NMDAR1, NR1)
  Tag / fusion protein: EYFP (N terminal on insert)
  Cloning method: Restriction Enzyme; 5′ cloning site EcoR1 (unknown if destroyed); 3′ cloning site EcoR1 (unknown if destroyed)
  Sequencing primers: 5′ T7
Terms and licenses: Academic/Nonprofit Terms; Industry Terms: Not Available to Industry
How to cite: pEYFP-NR1a was a gift from Stefano Vicini (Addgene plasmid # 17928 ; http://n2t.net/addgene:17928 ; RRID:Addgene_17928)
