[The description below was written by a language model from this plasmid's Addgene catalogue record and pLannotate feature annotations shown in this document.]
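Description:
pEYFP-NR1a is a mammalian expression plasmid built on the pcDNA3.1 backbone that encodes the rat NMDA receptor subunit NR1-1a (Grin1, also called GluN1 or NMDAR1) tagged with enhanced yellow fluorescent protein. The roughly 4.9 kb insert was placed into the vector at EcoRI sites, giving a sequenced construct of about 10.3 kb. Transcription in mammalian cells is driven by the human cytomegalovirus immediate early enhancer and promoter and is terminated by the bovine growth hormone polyadenylation signal. A T7 promoter lies just upstream of the insert. In the annotated sequence the EYFP coding region sits immediately 5′ of the bulk of the Grin1 coding sequence, consistent with the catalogue's description of an N-terminal tag. The region between the promoter and EYFP is unannotated, and the record does not say exactly where the tag lies relative to the receptor's signal peptide. Over a kilobase between the end of the annotated Grin1 coding sequence and the poly(A) signal is also unannotated.

The backbone carries a ColE1/pUC-type origin and the β-lactamase gene for ampicillin selection in E. coli, although the catalogue lists the plasmid as low copy. It also has an f1 origin for single-stranded DNA production. An SV40 early promoter drives a neomycin phosphotransferase gene followed by the SV40 poly(A) signal, which allows G418 selection of stably transfected mammalian cells. Small fragments annotated as HIV-1 LTR, ble, lacI and bom appear to be short partial matches rather than functional elements. According to the associated publication, the construct was made for functional expression of fluorescently tagged NMDA channel subunits in cultured hippocampal neurons, so that the subunit can be visualised in transfected cells.
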