Features (pLannotate 1.2.2; 22 found; start..end, strand, type, name):
      1..380     +  enhancer       CMV enhancer: human cytomegalovirus immediate early enhancer
    381..584     +  promoter       CMV promoter: human cytomegalovirus (CMV) immediate early promoter
    580..613     +  LTR            5' LTR (truncated) (fragment): truncated 5' long terminal repeat (LTR) from HIV-1
    629..647     +  promoter       T7 promoter: promoter for bacteriophage T7 RNA polymerase
    676..695     -  misc_feature   MCS (fragment): pBluescript multiple cloning site
   1037..1753    +  CDS            EYFP: EYFP is a basic (constitutively fluorescent) green/yellow fluorescent protein published in 1996, derived from Aequorea victoria. It is reported to be a very rapidly-maturing weak dimer with high acid sensitivity.
   1760..4507    +  CDS            Grin1: NMDZ1_RAT - Also known as Nmdar1 From Rattus norvegicus (Rat).
   5707..5931    +  polyA_signal   bGH poly(A) signal: bovine growth hormone polyadenylation signal
   5935..5956    +  promoter       SV40 promoter (fragment): SV40 enhancer and early promoter
   5977..6405    +  rep_origin     f1 ori (sequence partly withheld): f1 bacteriophage origin of replication; arrow indicates direction of (+) strand synthesis
   6419..6748    +  promoter       SV40 promoter: SV40 enhancer and early promoter
   6815..7606    +  CDS            neo: KKA2_KLEPN - Also known as kan, nptII. Experimental evidence at protein level: Swiss-Prot protein existence level 1. Resistance to kanamycin, neomycin, paromomycin, ribostamycin, butirosin and gentamicin B. From Klebsiella pneumoniae.
   7630..7788    +  CDS            ble (fragment): BLE_KLEPN - Experimental evidence at protein level: Swiss-Prot protein existence level 1. Binding protein with a strong affinity to the bleomycin family of antibiotics. Binds to CL990; an antimitotic-antibiotic compound. From Klebsiella pneumoniae.
   7783..7904    +  polyA_signal   SV40 poly(A) signal: SV40 polyadenylation signal
   7977..7993    -  protein_bind   lac operator: The lac repressor binds to the lac operator to inhibit transcription in E. coli. This inhibition can be relieved by adding lactose or isopropyl-β-D-thiogalactopyranoside (IPTG). lac repressor encoded by lacI
   8001..8031    -  promoter       lac promoter: promoter for the E. coli lac operon
   8046..8067    -  protein_bind   CAP binding site: CAP binding activates transcription in the presence of cAMP. E. coli catabolite activator protein
   8080..8172    -  CDS            lacI (fragment): lac repressor; lacI; The lac repressor binds to the lac operator to inhibit transcription in E. coli. This inhibition can be relieved by adding lactose or isopropyl-β-D-thiogalactopyranoside (IPTG).
   8355..8943    -  rep_origin     ori: high-copy-number ColE1/pMB1/pBR322/pUC origin of replication
   9114..9974    -  CDS            AmpR: β-lactamase; bla; confers resistance to ampicillin, carbenicillin, and related antibiotics
   9975..10079   -  promoter       AmpR promoter: bla
  10138..10190   -  misc_feature   bom (fragment): basis of mobility region from pBR322
>Addgene plasmid #17928 | pEYFP-NR1a | addgene full sequence | sequence record 313796 | Addgene NGS Result
GACATTGATTATTGACTAGTTATTAATAGTAATCAATTACGGGGTCATTAGTTCATAGCCCATATATGGA
GTTCCGCGTTACATAACTTACGGTAAATGGCCCGCCTGGCTGACCGCCCAACGACCCCCGCCCATTGACG
TCAATAATGACGTATGTTCCCATAGTAACGCCAATAGGGACTTTCCATTGACGTCAATGGGTGGAGTATT
TACGGTAAACTGCCCACTTGGCAGTACATCAAGTGTATCATATGCCAAGTACGCCCCCTATTGACGTCAA
TGACGGTAAATGGCCCGCCTGGCATTATGCCCAGTACATGACCTTATGGGACTTTCCTACTTGGCAGTAC
ATCTACGTATTAGTCATCGCTATTACCATGGTGATGCGGTTTTGGCAGTACATCAATGGGCGTGGATAGC
GGTTTGACTCACGGGGATTTCCAAGTCTCCACCCCATTGACGTCAATGGGAGTTTGTTTTGGCACCAAAA
TCAACGGGACTTTCCAAAATGTCGTAACAACTCCGCCCCATTGACGCAAATGGGCGGTAGGCGTGTACGG
TGGGAGGTCTATATAAGCAGAGCTCTCTGGCTAACTAGAGAACCCACTGCTTACTGGCTTATCGAAATTA
ATACGACTCACTATAGGGAGACCCAAGCTGGCTAGCGTTTAAACTTAAGCTTGATATCGAATTCCGTTGC
TGTCGAATATTGGTTTGTTAAGGCAGTTTCTGTAGAGGTTTCTAAGAGACCAGTCGCGCAGTCCGCGCTG
CTGTCCTTTCCGCCTTTTCCGCGCGGGTGTTCGAGCAGCGCCAAACACGCTTCAGCACCTCGGACAGCAT
CCGCCGCGCTCGCCCGGGGCTCCTAGAGAACCCGGGGGCGCTTGGCCGCGCGCGGGCGGCCCGCGGGTCG
TACATCGCGAGGTCGTCGCACTCGCGCAACCCAGAGCCAGGCCCGCTGTGCCCGGAGCTCATGAGCACCA
TGCACCTGCTGACATTCGCCCTGCTTTTTTCCTGCTCCTTCGCCCGCGCGGATCCCATGGTGAGCAAGGG
CGAGGAGCTGTTCACCGGGGTGGTGCCCATCCTGGTCGAGCTGGACGGCGACGTAAACGGCCACAAGTTC
AGCGTGTCCGGCGAGGGCGAGGGCGATGCCACCTACGGCAAGCTGACCCTGAAGTTCATCTGCACCACCG
GCAAGCTGCCCGTGCCCTGGCCCACCCTCGTGACCACCTTCGGCTACGGCCTGCAGTGCTTCGCCCGCTA
CCCCGACCACATGAAGCAGCACGACTTCTTCAAGTCCGCCATGCCCGAAGGCTACGTCCAGGAGCGCACC
ATCTTCTTCAAGGACGACGGCAACTACAAGACCCGCGCCGAGGTGAAGTTCGAGGGCGACACCCTGGTGA
ACCGCATCGAGCTGAAGGGCATCGACTTCAAGGAGGACGGCAACATCCTGGGGCACAAGCTGGAGTACAA
CTACAACAGCCACAACGTCTATATCATGGCCGACAAGCAGAAGAACGGCATCAAGGTGAACTTCAAGATC
CGCCACAACATCGAGGACGGCAGCGTGCAGCTCGCCGACCACTACCAGCAGAACACCCCCATCGGCGACG
GCCCCGTGCTGCTGCCCGACAACCACTACCTGAGCTACCAGTCCGCCCTGAGCAAAGACCCCAACGAGAA
GCGCGATCACATGGTCCTGCTGGAGTTCGTGACCGCCGCCGGGATCACTCTCGGCATGGACGAGCTGTAC
AAGGATCCCGACCCCAAGATCGTCAACATCGGCGCGGTGCTGAGCACGCGTAAGCATGAACAGATGTTCC
GCGAGGCAGTAAACCAGGCCAATAAGCGACACGGCTCTTGGAAGATACAGCTCAACGCCACTTCTGTCAC
CCACAAGCCCAACGCCATACAGATGGCCCTGTCAGTGTGTGAGGACCTCATCTCTAGCCAGGTCTACGCT
ATCCTAGTTAGCCACCCGCCTACTCCCAACGACCACTTCACTCCCACCCCTGTCTCCTACACAGCTGGCT
TCTACAGAATCCCTGTCCTGGGACTGACTACCCGAATGTCCATCTACTCTGACAAGAGTATCCACCTGAG
TTTCCTTCGCACGGTGCCGCCCTACTCCCACCAGTCCAGCGTCTGGTTTGAGATGATGCGAGTCTACAAC
TGGAACCACATCATCCTGCTGGTCAGCGACGACCACGAGGGACGGGCAGCGCAGAAGCGCTTGGAGACGT
TGCTGGAGGAACGGGAGTCCAAGGCAGAGAAGGTGCTGCAGTTTGACCCAGGAACCAAGAATGTGACGGC
TCTGCTGATGGAGGCCCGGGAACTGGAGGCCCGGGTCATCATCCTTTCTGCAAGCGAGGACGACGCTGCC
ACAGTGTACCGCGCAGCCGCAATGCTGAACATGACGGGCTCTGGGTACGTGTGGCTGGTCGGGGAACGCG
AGATCTCTGGGAACGCCCTGCGCTACGCTCCTGATGGCATCATCGGACTTCAGCTCATCAATGGCAAGAA
TGAGTCAGCCCACATCAGTGACGCCGTGGGCGTGGTGGCACAGGCAGTTCACGAACTCCTAGAGAAGGAG
AATATCACTGACCCACCGCGGGGTTGCGTGGGCAACACCAACATCTGGAAGACAGGACCATTGTTCAAGA
GGGTGCTGATGTCTTCTAAGTATGCGGACGGAGTGACTGGCCGTGTGGAATTCAATGAGGATGGGGACCG
GAAGTTTGCCAACTATAGTATCATGAACCTGCAGAACCGCAAGCTGGTGCAAGTGGGCATCTACAATGGT
ACCCATGTCATCCCAAATGACAGGAAGATCATCTGGCCAGGAGGAGAGACAGAGAAACCTCGAGGATACC
AGATGTCCACCAGACTAAAGATAGTGACAATCCACCAAGAGCCCTTCGTGTACGTCAAGCCCACAATGAG
TGATGGGACATGCAAAGAGGAGTTCACAGTCAATGGTGACCCAGTGAAGAAGGTGATCTGTACGGGGCCT
AATGACACGTCCCCAGGCAGCCCACGCCACACAGTGCCCCAGTGCTGCTATGGCTTCTGCATAGACCTGC
TCATCAAGCTGGCGCGGACCATGAATTTTACCTATGAGGTGCACCTGGTGGCAGATGGCAAGTTTGGCAC
ACAGGAGCGGGTAAACAACAGCAACAAAAAGGAGTGGAACGGAATGATGGGCGAGCTACTCAGTGGCCAA
GCGGACATGATTGTGGCACCACTGACCATCAACAATGAGCGTGCGCAGTACATAGAGTTCTCCAAGCCCT
TCAAGTACCAGGGCCTGACCATTTTGGTCAAGAAGGAGATTCCCAGGAGCACACTGGACTCATTTATGCA
GCCTTTTCAGAGCACACTGTGGTTGCTAGTAGGACTGTCAGTTCATGTGGTGGCTGTGATGCTGTACCTG
CTGGACCGCTTCAGTCCCTTTGGCCGATTCAAGGTGAACAGTGAGGAGGAGGAGGAAGATGCACTGACCC
TGTCCTCTGCCATGTGGTTTTCCTGGGGCGTCCTGCTCAACTCCGGCATTGGGGAAGGTGCCCCCCGGAG
TTTCTCTGCACGTATCCTAGGCATGGTGTGGGCTGGTTTCGCCATGATCATAGTGGCTTCCTACACTGCC
AACTTGGCAGCTTTCCTGGTGCTGGATCGGCCTGAGGAGCGCATCACGGGCATCAATGACCCCAGGCTCA
GAAACCCCTCAGACAAGTTCATCTACGCAACTGTAAAGCAGAGCTCCGTGGACATCTACTTCCGGAGGCA
GGTGGAGTTGAGTACCATGTACCGGCACATGGAAAAACACAATTACGAGAGCGCAGCTGAGGCCATCCAG
GCTGTGCGGGACAACAAGCTGCACGCCTTTATCTGGGACTCGGCCGTGCTGGAGTTTGAGGCTTCACAGA
AGTGCGATCTGGTGACCACGGGTGAGCTGTTCTTCCGCTCAGGCTTTGGCATCGGCATGCGCAAGGACAG
CCCCTGGAAGCAGAACGTTTCCCTGTCCATACTCAAGTCCCATGAGAATGGCTTCATGGAAGATCTGGAT
AAGACATGGGTTCGGTATCAGGAATGCGACTCCCGCAGCAATGCTCCTGCAACCCTCACTTTTGAGAACA
TGGCAGGGGTCTTCATGCTGGTGGCTGGAGGCATCGTAGCTGGGATTTTCCTCATTTTCATTGAGATCGC
CTACAAGCGACACAAGGATGCCCGTAGGAAGCAGATGCAGCTGGCTTTTGCAGCCGTGAACGTGTGGAGG
AAGAACCTGCAGGATAGAAAGAGTGGTAGAGCAGAGCCCGACCCTAAAAAGAAAGCCACATTTAGGGCTA
TCACCTCCACCCTGGCCTCCAGCTTCAAGAGACGTAGGTCCTCCAAAGACACGAGCACCGGGGGTGGACG
CGGCGCTTTGCAAAACCAAAAAGACACAGTGCTGCCGCGACGCGCTATTGAGAGGGAGGAGGGCCAGCTG
CAGCTGTGTTCCCGTCATAGGGAGAGCTGAGACGCCCCGCCCGCCCTCCTCTGCCCCTCCCCCGCAGACA
GACGCACGGGACAGCGGCCTGGCCCACGCAGAGCCCCGGAGCACGACGGGGTCGGGGGAGGAGCACTCCC
AGCCTCCCCCAGGCCGTGCCCGCCTGCCCACCGGTCGGCCGGCTGGCCGGTCCACCCTGTCCCGGCCCCG
CGCGTGCCCCCGACGTCGGAGCTAACGGGCCGCCTTGTCTGTGTATTTCTATTTTACAGCAGTACCATCC
CACTGATATCACGGGCCCGCTCAACCTCTCAGATCCCTCGGTCAGCACCGTGGTGTGAGGCCCCCCGGAG
GCGCCCACCTGCCCAGTTAGCCCGGCCAAGGACACTGATGAGTCCTGCTGCTCGGGAAGGCCTGAGGGAA
GCCCACCCGCCCCAGAGACTGCCCACCCTGGGCCTCCCGTCCGCCTGCTCTGCTGCCTGGCGGGCAGCCC
CTGCAGGACCAAGGTGCGGACCAGAGCGGCTGAGGATGGGCCAGAGCTGAGCCGGCTGGGCAGGGCCACA
GGGCGCTCCGGCAGAGGCAGGGCCCTGAGGTCTCTGAGCAGTGGGGTGAGGGGCCTAAGTGGCCCCGGTC
GGAGGAGTCTGGAGCAGAAATGGCAGCCCCATCCTTCCTCCAGCCACTACCCCAAGCTACAGTGGGGGCC
TATGGCCCCAGCTTGCTAGGTCACCCCCGACCCTTCCTCCAGCGCCTGCTCTCTGCAACTTGATTTCCAC
CTCTCTCCTGCTGCACCACCCTCCCACGACATTTCCCCACCCCATTCACTGGGTTGTCTCTGACCTTTCC
CAGGGCTAGCCTTCACTGCCCTAGTGGCAGTGCTTCAGGGGTGCTTTCTGGCTCCCAGACATCTAGGGCT
CCAGACTCCAAGAGGGCTGAGCCTTCTCTTCTGTCCGCAGCCACAATAGGCTTCCTCAGACGCTGGCTCG
TGATGAGTCCCGCACCTTGGGCACCAGGGAGCGCCATCTGCCTCCCAGTCCGGTGTCACTCACCCCACTA
CCTTGTACATGACCAGCTCTCCCAGTGTCCCAGTGTCTGCCCCAGGGACACCGGGCGCGCACAGCCACCC
CTAATCCCGGTATTCAGTGGTGATGCCTAAAGGAATGTCAGAAAAAAAAAAAAAAAGCGGCCGCTCGAGT
CTAGAGGGCCCGTTTAAACCCGCTGATCAGCCTCGACTGTGCCTTCTAGTTGCCAGCCATCTGTTGTTTG
CCCCTCCCCCGTGCCTTCCTTGACCCTGGAAGGTGCCACTCCCACTGTCCTTTCCTAATAAAATGAGGAA
ATTGCATCGCATTGTCTGAGTAGGTGTCATTCTATTCTGGGGGGTGGGGTGGGGCAGGACAGCAAGGGGG
AGGATTGGGAAGACAATAGCAGGCATGCTGGGGATGCGGTGGGCTCTATGGCTTCTGAGGCGGAAAGAAC
CAGCTGGGGCTCTAGGGGGTATCCCC
[124 nt withheld, positions 5977-6100]
C
[91 nt withheld, positions 6102-6192]
A
[49 nt withheld, positions 6194-6242]
CCTTTGACGTTGGAGTCCACGTTCTTT
[37 nt withheld, positions 6270-6306]
ACCCTATCTCGGTCTATTCTTTTGATTTATAAGGGATTTTGCCGATTTCGGCCTATTGGTTAAAAAATGA
GCTGATTTAACAAAAATTTAACGCGAATTAATTCTGTGGAATGTGTGTCAGTTAGGGTGTGGAAAGTCCC
CAGGCTCCCCAGCAGGCAGAAGTATGCAAAGCATGCATCTCAATTAGTCAGCAACCAGGTGTGGAAAGTC
CCCAGGCTCCCCAGCAGGCAGAAGTATGCAAAGCATGCATCTCAATTAGTCAGCAACCATAGTCCCGCCC
CTAACTCCGCCCATCCCGCCCCTAACTCCGCCCAGTTCCGCCCATTCTCCGCCCCATGGCTGACTAATTT
TTTTTATTTATGCAGAGGCCGAGGCCGCCTCTGCCTCTGAGCTATTCCAGAAGTAGTGAGGAGGCTTTTT
TGGAGGCCTAGGCTTTTGCAAAAAGCTCCCGGGAGCTTGTATATCCATTTTCGGATCTGATCAAGAGACA
GGATGAGGATCGTTTCGCATGATTGAACAAGATGGATTGCACGCAGGTTCTCCGGCCGCTTGGGTGGAGA
GGCTATTCGGCTATGACTGGGCACAACAGACAATCGGCTGCTCTGATGCCGCCGTGTTCCGGCTGTCAGC
GCAGGGGCGCCCGGTTCTTTTTGTCAAGACCGACCTGTCCGGTGCCCTGAATGAACTGCAGGACGAGGCA
GCGCGGCTATCGTGGCTGGCCACGACGGGCGTTCCTTGCGCAGCTGTGCTCGACGTTGTCACTGAAGCGG
GAAGGGACTGGCTGCTATTGGGCGAAGTGCCGGGGCAGGATCTCCTGTCATCTCACCTTGCTCCTGCCGA
GAAAGTATCCATCATGGCTGATGCAATGCGGCGGCTGCATACGCTTGATCCGGCTACCTGCCCATTCGAC
CACCAAGCGAAACATCGCATCGAGCGAGCACGTACTCGGATGGAAGCCGGTCTTGTCGATCAGGATGATC
TGGACGAAGAGCATCAGGGGCTCGCGCCAGCCGAACTGTTCGCCAGGCTCAAGGCGCGCATGCCCGACGG
CGAGGATCTCGTCGTGACCCATGGCGATGCCTGCTTGCCGAATATCATGGTGGAAAATGGCCGCTTTTCT
GGATTCATCGACTGTGGCCGGCTGGGTGTGGCGGACCGCTATCAGGACATAGCGTTGGCTACCCGTGATA
TTGCTGAAGAGCTTGGCGGCGAATGGGCTGACCGCTTCCTCGTGCTTTACGGTATCGCCGCTCCCGATTC
GCAGCGCATCGCCTTCTATCGCCTTCTTGACGAGTTCTTCTGAGCGGGACTCTGGGGTTCGAAATGACCG
ACCAAGCGACGCCCAACCTGCCATCACGAGATTTCGATTCCACCGCCGCCTTCTATGAAAGGTTGGGCTT
CGGAATCGTTTTCCGGGACGCCGGCTGGATGATCCTCCAGCGCGGGGATCTCATGCTGGAGTTCTTCGCC
CACCCCAACTTGTTTATTGCAGCTTATAATGGTTACAAATAAAGCAATAGCATCACAAATTTCACAAATA
AAGCATTTTTTTCACTGCATTCTAGTTGTGGTTTGTCCAAACTCATCAATGTATCTTATCATGTCTGTAT
ACCGTCGACCTCTAGCTAGAGCTTGGCGTAATCATGGTCATAGCTGTTTCCTGTGTGAAATTGTTATCCG
CTCACAATTCCACACAACATACGAGCCGGAAGCATAAAGTGTAAAGCCTGGGGTGCCTAATGAGTGAGCT
AACTCACATTAATTGCGTTGCGCTCACTGCCCGCTTTCCAGTCGGGAAACCTGTCGTGCCAGCTGCATTA
ATGAATCGGCCAACGCGCGGGGAGAGGCGGTTTGCGTATTGGGCGCTCTTCCGCTTCCTCGCTCACTGAC
TCGCTGCGCTCGGTCGTTCGGCTGCGGCGAGCGGTATCAGCTCACTCAAAGGCGGTAATACGGTTATCCA
CAGAATCAGGGGATAACGCAGGAAAGAACATGTGAGCAAAAGGCCAGCAAAAGGCCAGGAACCGTAAAAA
GGCCGCGTTGCTGGCGTTTTTCCATAGGCTCCGCCCCCCTGACGAGCATCACAAAAATCGACGCTCAAGT
CAGAGGTGGCGAAACCCGACAGGACTATAAAGATACCAGGCGTTTCCCCCTGGAAGCTCCCTCGTGCGCT
CTCCTGTTCCGACCCTGCCGCTTACCGGATACCTGTCCGCCTTTCTCCCTTCGGGAAGCGTGGCGCTTTC
TCATAGCTCACGCTGTAGGTATCTCAGTTCGGTGTAGGTCGTTCGCTCCAAGCTGGGCTGTGTGCACGAA
CCCCCCGTTCAGCCCGACCGCTGCGCCTTATCCGGTAACTATCGTCTTGAGTCCAACCCGGTAAGACACG
ACTTATCGCCACTGGCAGCAGCCACTGGTAACAGGATTAGCAGAGCGAGGTATGTAGGCGGTGCTACAGA
GTTCTTGAAGTGGTGGCCTAACTACGGCTACACTAGAAGAACAGTATTTGGTATCTGCGCTCTGCTGAAG
CCAGTTACCTTCGGAAAAAGAGTTGGTAGCTCTTGATCCGGCAAACAAACCACCGCTGGTAGCGGTGGTT
TTTTTGTTTGCAAGCAGCAGATTACGCGCAGAAAAAAAGGATCTCAAGAAGATCCTTTGATCTTTTCTAC
GGGGTCTGACGCTCAGTGGAACGAAAACTCACGTTAAGGGATTTTGGTCATGAGATTATCAAAAAGGATC
TTCACCTAGATCCTTTTAAATTAAAAATGAAGTTTTAAATCAATCTAAAGTATATATGAGTAAACTTGGT
CTGACAGTTACCAATGCTTAATCAGTGAGGCACCTATCTCAGCGATCTGTCTATTTCGTTCATCCATAGT
TGCCTGACTCCCCGTCGTGTAGATAACTACGATACGGGAGGGCTTACCATCTGGCCCCAGTGCTGCAATG
ATACCGCGAGACCCACGCTCACCGGCTCCAGATTTATCAGCAATAAACCAGCCAGCCGGAAGGGCCGAGC
GCAGAAGTGGTCCTGCAACTTTATCCGCCTCCATCCAGTCTATTAATTGTTGCCGGGAAGCTAGAGTAAG
TAGTTCGCCAGTTAATAGTTTGCGCAACGTTGTTGCCATTGCTACAGGCATCGTGGTGTCACGCTCGTCG
TTTGGTATGGCTTCATTCAGCTCCGGTTCCCAACGATCAAGGCGAGTTACATGATCCCCCATGTTGTGCA
AAAAAGCGGTTAGCTCCTTCGGTCCTCCGATCGTTGTCAGAAGTAAGTTGGCCGCAGTGTTATCACTCAT
GGTTATGGCAGCACTGCATAATTCTCTTACTGTCATGCCATCCGTAAGATGCTTTTCTGTGACTGGTGAG
TACTCAACCAAGTCATTCTGAGAATAGTGTATGCGGCGACCGAGTTGCTCTTGCCCGGCGTCAATACGGG
ATAATACCGCGCCACATAGCAGAACTTTAAAAGTGCTCATCATTGGAAAACGTTCTTCGGGGCGAAAACT
CTCAAGGATCTTACCGCTGTTGAGATCCAGTTCGATGTAACCCACTCGTGCACCCAACTGATCTTCAGCA
TCTTTTACTTTCACCAGCGTTTCTGGGTGAGCAAAAACAGGAAGGCAAAATGCCGCAAAAAAGGGAATAA
GGGCGACACGGAAATGTTGAATACTCATACTCTTCCTTTTTCAATATTATTGAAGCATTTATCAGGGTTA
TTGTCTCATGAGCGGATACATATTTGAATGTATTTAGAAAAATAAACAAATAGGGGTTCCGCGCACATTT
CCCCGAAAAGTGCCACCTGACGTCGACGGATCGGGAGATCTCCCGATCCCCTATGGTGCACTCTCAGTAC
AATCTGCTCTGATGCCGCATAGTTAAGCCAGTATCTGCTCCCTGCTTGTGTGTTGGAGGTCGCTGAGTAG
TGCGCGAGCAAAATTTAAGCTACAACAAGGCAAGGCTTGACCGACAATTGCATGAAGAATCTGCTTAGGG
TTAGGCGTTTTGCGCTGCTTCGCGATGTACGGGCCAGATATACGCGTT
